Addgene plasmid #138977: pQP-NiRISB
Purpose: Light-controlled tri-directional targeting of endogenous proteins (nucleus-shifted)
Depositing lab: Vladislav Verkhusha. Depositing organization: University of Helsinki, Institute of Biomedicine. Publication: Optogenetic regulation of endogenous proteins. Redchuk TA, Karasev MM, Verkhusha PV, Donnelly SK, Hulsemann M, Virtanen J, Moore HM, Vartiainen MK, Hodgson L, Verkhusha VV. Nat Commun. 2020 Jan 30;11(1):605. doi: 10.1038/s41467-020-14460-4. PubMed 32001718.
Backbone
  Vector backbone: n/a
Growth in bacteria
  Bacterial resistance: Kanamycin, 50 μg/mL
  Growth temperature: 37°C
  Growth strain: DH5alpha
  Copy number: Unknown
Gene/Insert
  Gene/Insert name: NcoI-BphP1-CAAX-IRES2-NES- iB(GFP)- mCherry-Q-PAS1-AsLOV2cNLS-NotI
Terms and licenses: Academic/Nonprofit Terms; Industry Terms: Not Available to Industry
How to cite: pQP-NiRISB was a gift from Vladislav Verkhusha (Addgene plasmid # 138977 ; http://n2t.net/addgene:138977 ; RRID:Addgene_138977)
