[The description below was written by a language model from this plasmid's Addgene catalogue record and pLannotate feature annotations shown in this document.]
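Description:
pQP-NiRISB is a 9,064-nt mammalian expression plasmid for light-controlled, tri-directional relocalisation of endogenous proteins, in a "nucleus-shifted" configuration. The record gives no backbone name. The annotated features show a high-copy ColE1/pUC origin, an f1 origin, and a NeoR/KanR cassette driven by tandem bacterial (AmpR) and SV40 promoters with an HSV TK polyadenylation signal. This cassette provides kanamycin selection in E. coli and could support G418 selection in mammalian cells.

The payload is a single bicistronic transcript driven by the CMV enhancer/promoter and terminated by the SV40 poly(A) signal. The first cistron encodes the bacterial phytochrome BphP1 from Rhodopseudomonas palustris fused to a CAAX motif, annotated as a K-Ras fragment, which should anchor it at the plasma membrane. An EMCV IRES2 then drives translation of the second protein, which the insert name gives as NES–iB(GFP)–mCherry–Q-PAS1–AsLOV2cNLS. The iB(GFP) module is presumably a GFP-related intrabody; the software labelled that region a vsfGFP-0 fragment, apparently matching its nanobody portion. The hit labelled miniSOG most likely reflects homology to the AsLOV2 domain, and it is followed by c-Myc and SV40 large T NLS-type sequences.

From general knowledge of these parts, near-infrared light induces BphP1 binding to Q-PAS1, drawing the intrabody fusion to the membrane. Blue light uncages the NLS held by AsLOV2, favouring nuclear import over the export driven by the NES. mCherry reports where the fusion is. Together these allow a bound target protein to be shuttled between cytoplasm, plasma membrane and nucleus. The record does not state what produces the nucleus-shifted baseline.
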