Features (pLannotate 1.2.2; 21 found; start..end, strand, type, name):
     61..364     +  enhancer       CMV enhancer: human cytomegalovirus immediate early enhancer
    365..568     +  promoter       CMV promoter: human cytomegalovirus (CMV) immediate early promoter
    591..614     +  misc_feature   MCS (fragment): multiple cloning site
    618..1562    +  CDS            RpBphP1: RpBphP1 is a fluorescent protein published in 2012, derived from Rhodopseudomonas palustris.
   2862..2909    +  CDS            K-Ras (fragment): human small GTPase proto-oncoprotein
   2910..2966    +  misc_feature   MCS: multiple cloning site
   2968..3553    +  misc_feature   IRES2: internal ribosome entry site (IRES) of the encephalomyocarditis virus (EMCV)
   3583..3951    +  CDS            vsfGFP-0 (fragment): vsfGFP-0 is a basic (constitutively fluorescent) green fluorescent protein published in 2015, derived from Aequorea victoria. It has low acid sensitivity.
   3976..4683    +  CDS            mCherry: mCherry is a basic (constitutively fluorescent) red fluorescent protein published in 2004, derived from Discosoma sp.. It is reported to be a very rapidly-maturing monomer with low acid sensitivity.
   5311..5628    +  CDS            miniSOG: miniSOG is a basic (constitutively fluorescent) cyan fluorescent protein published in 2011, derived from Arabidopsis thaliana. It requires the cofactor flavin for fluorescence.
   5704..5727    +  CDS            c-myc NLS (fragment): nuclear localization signal of human c-Myc proto-oncogene (Dang and Lee, 1988)
   5746..5829    +  CDS            large T antigen (fragment): large T antigen from SV40 (simian virus 40)
   5852..5973    +  polyA_signal   SV40 poly(A) signal: SV40 polyadenylation signal
   6007..6435    -  rep_origin     f1 ori (sequence partly withheld): f1 bacteriophage origin of replication; arrow indicates direction of (+) strand synthesis
   6462..6566    +  promoter       AmpR promoter: bla
   6568..6925    +  promoter       SV40 promoter: SV40 enhancer and early promoter
   6960..7754    +  CDS            NeoR/KanR: aminoglycoside phosphotransferase from Tn5; aph(3')-II (or nptII); confers resistance to neomycin, kanamycin, and G418 (Geneticin®)
   7775..7927    +  CDS            ble (fragment): BLE_KLEPN - Experimental evidence at protein level: Swiss-Prot protein existence level 1. Binding protein with a strong affinity to the bleomycin family of antibiotics. Binds to CL990; an antimitotic-antibiotic compound. From Klebsiella pneumoniae.
   7986..8033    +  polyA_signal   HSV TK poly(A) signal: herpes simplex virus thymidine kinase polyadenylation signal (Cole and Stacy, 1985)
   8124..8140    -  polyA_signal   bGH poly(A) signal (fragment): bovine growth hormone polyadenylation signal
   8362..8950    +  rep_origin     ori: high-copy-number ColE1/pMB1/pBR322/pUC origin of replication
>Addgene plasmid #138977 | pQP-NiRISB | addgene full sequence | sequence record 292251 | Addgene NGS Result
TAGTTATTAATAGTAATCAATTACGGGGTCATTAGTTCATAGCCCATATATGGAGTTCCGCGTTACATAA
CTTACGGTAAATGGCCCGCCTGGCTGACCGCCCAACGACCCCCGCCCATTGACGTCAATAATGACGTATG
TTCCCATAGTAACGCCAATAGGGACTTTCCATTGACGTCAATGGGTGGAGTATTTACGGTAAACTGCCCA
CTTGGCAGTACATCAAGTGTATCATATGCCAAGTACGCCCCCTATTGACGTCAATGACGGTAAATGGCCC
GCCTGGCATTATGCCCAGTACATGACCTTATGGGACTTTCCTACTTGGCAGTACATCTACGTATTAGTCA
TCGCTATTACCATGGTGATGCGGTTTTGGCAGTACATCAATGGGCGTGGATAGCGGTTTGACTCACGGGG
ATTTCCAAGTCTCCACCCCATTGACGTCAATGGGAGTTTGTTTTGGCACCAAAATCAACGGGACTTTCCA
AAATGTCGTAACAACTCCGCCCCATTGACGCAAATGGGCGGTAGGCGTGTACGGTGGGAGGTCTATATAA
GCAGAGCTGGTTTAGTGAACCGTCAGATCCGCTAGCGCTACCGGACTCAGATCTACCATGGTGGCAGGTC
ATGCCTCTGGCAGCCCCGCATTCGGGACCGCCGATCTTTCGAATTGCGAACGTGAAGAGATCCACCTCGC
CGGCTCGATCCAGCCGCATGGCGCGCTTCTGGTCGTCAGCGAGCCGGATCATCGCATCATCCAGGCCAGC
GCCAACGCCGCGGAATTTCTGAATCTCGGAAGCGTGCTCGGCGTTCCGCTCGCCGAGATCGACGGCGATC
TGTTGATCAAGATCCTGCCGCATCTCGATCCCACCGCCGAAGGCATGCCGGTCGCGGTGCGCTGCCGGAT
CGGCAATCCCTCCACGGAGTACGACGGTCTGATGCATCGGCCTCCGGAAGGCGGGCTGATCATCGAGCTC
GAACGTGCCGGCCCGCCGATCGATCTGTCCGGCACGCTGGCGCCGGCGCTGGAGCGGATCCGCACGGCGG
GCTCGCTGCGCGCGCTGTGCGATGACACCGCGCTGCTGTTTCAGCAGTGCACCGGCTACGACCGGGTGAT
GGTGTATCGCTTCGACGAGCAGGGCCACGGCGAAGTGTTCTCCGAGCGCCACGTGCCCGGGCTCGAATCC
TATTTCGGCAACCGCTATCCGTCGTCGGACATTCCGCAGATGGCGCGGCGGCTGTACGAGCGGCAGCGCG
TCCGCGTGCTGGTCGACGTCAGCTATCAGCCGGTGCCGCTGGAGCCGCGGCTGTCGCCGCTGACCGGGCG
CGATCTCGACATGTCGGGCTGCTTCCTGCGCTCGATGTCGCCGATCCATCTGCAGTACCTGAAGAACATG
GGCGTGCGCGCCACCCTGGTGGTGTCGCTGGTGGTCGGCGGCAAGCTGTGGGGCCTGGTTGCCTGTCACC
ATTATCTGCCGCGCTTCATCCATTTCGAGCTGCGGGCGATCTGCGAACTGCTCGCCGAAGCGATCGCGAC
GCGGATCACCGCGCTTGAGAGCTTCGCGCAGAGCCAGTCGGAGCTGTTCGTGCAGCGGCTCGAACAGCGC
ATGATCGAAGCGATCACCCGTGAAGGCGATTGGCGCGCAGCGATTTTCGACACCAGCCAATCGATCCTGC
AGCCGCTGCACGCCGACGGTTGCGCGCTGGTGTACGAAGACCAGATCAGGACCATCGGTGACGTACCTTC
CACGCAGGATGTTCGCGAGATCGCCGGGTGGCTCGATCGCCAGCCACGTGCGGCGGTGACCTCGACCGCG
TCGCTCGGTCTCGACGTGCCGGAGCTCGCGCATCTGACGCGGATGGCGAGCGGCGTGGTCGCGGCGCCGA
TTTCGGATCATCGCGGCGAGTTTCTGATGTGGTTCCGCCCCGAGCGCGTCCACACCGTTACCTGGGGCGG
CGATCCGAAGAAGCCGTTCACGATGGGCGATACACCGGCGGATCTGTCGCCGCGGCGCTCCTTCGCCAAA
TGGCATCAGGTTGTCGAAGGCACGTCCGATCCGTGGACGGCCGCCGATCTCGCCGCGGCTCGCACCATCG
GTCAGACCGTCGCCGACATCGTGCTGCAATTCCGCGCGGTGCGGACACTGATCGCCCGCGAACAGTACGA
ACAGTTTTCGTCCCAGGTGCACGCTTCGATGCAGCCGGTGCTGATCACCGACGCCGAAGGCCGCATCCTG
CTGATGAACGACTCGTTCCGCGACATGTTGCCGGCGGGGTCGCCATCCGCCGTCCATCTCGACGATCTCG
CCGGGTTCTTCGTCGAATCGAACGATTTCCTGCGCAACGTCGCCGAACTGATCGATCACGGCCGCGGGTG
GCGCGGCGAAGTTCTGCTGCGCGGCGCAGGTAATCGCCCGTTGCCGCTGGCAGTGCGCGCCGATCCGGTG
ACGCGCACGGAGGACCAGTCGCTCGGCTTCGTGCTGATCTTCAGCGACGCTACCGATCGTCGCACCGCAG
ATGCCGCACGCACGCGTTTCCAGGAAGGCATTCTTGCCAGCGCACGTCCCGGCGTGCGGCTCGACTCCAA
GTCCGACCTCTTGCACGAGAAGCTGCTGTCCGCGCTGGTCGAGAACGCGCAGCTTGCCGCATTGGAAATT
ACTTACGGCGTCGAGACCGGACGCATCGCCGAGCTGCTCGAAGGCGTTCGCCAGTCGATGCTGCGCACCG
CCGAAGTGCTCGGCCATCTGGTGCAGCACGCGGCGCGCACGGCCGGCAGCGACAGCTCGAGCAATGGCTC
GCAGAACAAGAAGGCTAGCAGTGCTGGCGGTAGTGCTGGTAGTGCTGGTCGTACGGCCAGCGGTAAAAAG
AAGAAAAAGAAGTCAAAGACAAAGTGTGTAATTATGTAAAGATCTCGAGCTCAAGCTTCGAATTCTGCAG
TCGACGGTACCGCGGGCCCGGGATCCGCCCCTCTCCCTCCCCCCCCCCCTAACGTTACTGGCCGAAGCCG
CTTGGAATAAGGCCGGTGTGCGTTTGTCTATATGTTATTTTCCACCATATTGCCGTCTTTTGGCAATGTG
AGGGCCCGGAAACCTGGCCCTGTCTTCTTGACGAGCATTCCTAGGGGTCTTTCCCCTCTCGCCAAAGGAA
TGCAAGGTCTGTTGAATGTCGTGAAGGAAGCAGTTCCTCTGGAAGCTTCTTGAAGACAAACAACGTCTGT
AGCGACCCTTTGCAGGCAGCGGAACCCCCCACCTGGCGACAGGTGCCTCTGCGGCCAAAAGCCACGTGTA
TAAGATACACCTGCAAAGGCGGCACAACCCCAGTGCCACGTTGTGAGTTGGATAGTTGTGGAAAGAGTCA
AATGGCTCTCCTCAAGCGTATTCAACAAGGGGCTGAAGGATGCCCAGAAGGTACCCCATTGTATGGGATC
TGATCTGGGGCCTCGGTACACATGCTTTACATGTGTTTAGTCGAGGTTAAAAAAACGTCTAGGCCCCCCG
AACCACGGGGACGTGGTTTTCCTTTGAAAAACACGATGATAATATGGCCACAAACCGGTCCATGGGAATT
GATCTCTCAGGATTAACACTGCAGACTAGCGCCATGGGCCAAGTCCAACTGGTGGAGTCTGGTGGCGCTT
TGGTGCAGCCAGGTGGCTCTCTGCGTTTGTCCTGTGCCGCTTCTGGCTTCCCAGTGAACCGCTATTCCAT
GCGCTGGTATCGCCAGGCTCCAGGCAAAGAGCGTGAGTGGGTAGCCGGTATGTCCAGCGCGGGTGATCGT
AGCTCCTATGAAGACTCCGTGAAGGGCCGTTTCACCATCAGCCGTGACGATGCCCGTAACACGGTGTATC
TGCAAATGAACAGCTTGAAACCTGAAGATACGGCCGTGTATTACTGTAATGTGAACGTGGGCTTCGAGTA
TTGGGGCCAAGGCACCCAGGTCACCGTCTCCAGCGGAGGCGGATCATCTACTAGTATGGTGAGCAAGGGC
GAGGAGGATAACATGGCCATCATCAAGGAGTTCATGCGCTTCAAGGTGCACATGGAGGGCTCCGTGAACG
GCCACGAGTTCGAGATCGAGGGCGAGGGCGAGGGCCGCCCCTACGAGGGCACCCAGACCGCCAAGCTGAA
GGTGACCAAGGGTGGCCCCCTGCCCTTCGCCTGGGACATCCTGTCCCCTCAGTTCATGTACGGCTCCAAG
GCCTACGTGAAGCACCCCGCCGACATCCCCGACTACTTGAAGCTGTCCTTCCCCGAGGGCTTCAAGTGGG
AGCGCGTGATGAACTTCGAGGACGGCGGCGTGGTGACCGTGACCCAGGACTCCTCCCTGCAGGACGGCGA
GTTCATCTACAAGGTGAAGCTGCGCGGCACCAACTTCCCCTCCGACGGCCCCGTAATGCAGAAGAAGACC
ATGGGCTGGGAGGCCTCCTCCGAGCGGATGTACCCCGAGGACGGCGCCCTGAAGGGCGAGATCAAGCAGA
GGCTGAAGCTGAAGGACGGCGGCCACTACGACGCTGAGGTCAAGACCACCTACAAGGCCAAGAAGCCCGT
GCAGCTGCCCGGCGCCTACAACGTCAACATCAAGTTGGACATCACCTCCCACAACGAGGACTACACCATC
GTGGAACAGTACGAACGCGCCGAGGGCCGCCACTCCACCGGCGGCATGGACGAGCTGTACAAGAGTGCTG
GTGGGTCCGCCGGCGGGAGTGCTGGCGGTAGTGCCGGCGGTAGTTCTAGAGGCAAGAACATGCAGGCGGT
CACCGAGCTGCATTCCCGGCTGATCGCTGCGCAGCAGGCGATGGAGCGCGACTATTGGCGGTTGCGTGAA
TTGGAGACTCGCTACCGCCTGGTGTTCGACGCTGCCGCCGATGCGGTGATGATCGTCTCCGCCGGCGACA
TGCGCATCGTCGAAGCCAACCGGGCGGCGGTGAATGCGATCAGCCGCGTCGAGCGCGGCAATGACGACCT
TGCGGGGCGTGATTTCCTCGCCGAAGTGGCGGCTGCCGATCGCGATGCGGTGCGCGACATGCTGGCCCAG
GTGCGTCAGCGCGGCACCGCACTCAGCGTCCTCGTTCATCTCGGCCGTTACGACCGCGCCTGGATGCTGC
GCGGTTCGCTGATGTCGTCCGAGCGTCGTCAGGTTTTCCTGCTGCACTTCACCCCGGTGACCACGACTCC
CGCGATCGACGACGACGACAAAGGTGTCGTTGCTTCTGCTGCCGACGGTGCAGAGGGCGCCTCAGACGAC
GCAGAGGATGAATTCCCGGCTAGCGGCGCCGGCGCCTTTTTGGCTACTACACTTGAACGTATTGAGAAGA
ACTTTGTCATTACTGACCCAAGGTTGCCAGATAATCCCATTATATTCGCGTCCGATAGTTTCTTGCAGTT
GACAGAATATAGCCGTGAAGAAATTTTGGGAAGAAACTGCAGGTTTCTACAAGGTCCTGAAACTGATCGC
GCGACAGTGAGAAAAATTAGAGATGCCATAGATAACCAAACAGAGGTCACTGTTCAGCTGATTAATTATA
CAAAGAGTGGTAAAAAGTTCTGGAACCTCTTTCACTTGCAGCCTATGCGAGATCAGAAGGGAGATGTCCA
GTACTTTATTGGGGTTCAGTTGGATGGAACTGAGCATGTCCGAGATGCTGCCGAGAGAGAGGGCGTTATG
CTGGCCAAGAAGACCGCCGAGAACATCGACATGGCTGCCAAGAGGGTCAAGTTGGACTGAGCGGCCGCGA
CTCTAGATCATAATCAGCCATACCACATTTGTAGAGGTTTTACTTGCTTTAAAAAACCTCCCACACCTCC
CCCTGAACCTGAAACATAAAATGAATGCAATTGTTGTTGTTAACTTGTTTATTGCAGCTTATAATGGTTA
CAAATAAAGCAATAGCATCACAAATTTCACAAATAAAGCATTTTTTTCACTGCATTCTAGTTGTGGTTTG
TCCAAACTCATCAATGTATCTTAAGGCGTAAATTGTAAGCGTTAATATTTTGTTAAAATTCGCGTTAAAT
TTTTGTTAAATCAGCTCATTTTTTAACCAATAGGCCGAAATCGGCAAAATCCCTTATAAATCAAAAGAAT
AGACCGAGATAGGGT
[37 nt withheld, positions 6106-6142]
AAAGAACGTGGACTCCAACGTCAAAGG
[49 nt withheld, positions 6170-6218]
T
[91 nt withheld, positions 6220-6310]
G
[124 nt withheld, positions 6312-6435]
CAGGTGGCACTTTTCGGGGAAATGTGCGCGGAACCCCTATTTGTTTATTTTTCTAAATACATTCAAATAT
GTATCCGCTCATGAGACAATAACCCTGATAAATGCTTCAATAATATTGAAAAAGGAAGAGTCCTGAGGCG
GAAAGAACCAGCTGTGGAATGTGTGTCAGTTAGGGTGTGGAAAGTCCCCAGGCTCCCCAGCAGGCAGAAG
TATGCAAAGCATGCATCTCAATTAGTCAGCAACCAGGTGTGGAAAGTCCCCAGGCTCCCCAGCAGGCAGA
AGTATGCAAAGCATGCATCTCAATTAGTCAGCAACCATAGTCCCGCCCCTAACTCCGCCCATCCCGCCCC
TAACTCCGCCCAGTTCCGCCCATTCTCCGCCCCATGGCTGACTAATTTTTTTTATTTATGCAGAGGCCGA
GGCCGCCTCGGCCTCTGAGCTATTCCAGAAGTAGTGAGGAGGCTTTTTTGGAGGCCTAGGCTTTTGCAAA
GATCGATCAAGAGACAGGATGAGGATCGTTTCGCATGATTGAACAAGATGGATTGCACGCAGGTTCTCCG
GCCGCTTGGGTGGAGAGGCTATTCGGCTATGACTGGGCACAACAGACAATCGGCTGCTCTGATGCCGCCG
TGTTCCGGCTGTCAGCGCAGGGGCGCCCGGTTCTTTTTGTCAAGACCGACCTGTCCGGTGCCCTGAATGA
ACTGCAAGACGAGGCAGCGCGGCTATCGTGGCTGGCCACGACGGGCGTTCCTTGCGCAGCTGTGCTCGAC
GTTGTCACTGAAGCGGGAAGGGACTGGCTGCTATTGGGCGAAGTGCCGGGGCAGGATCTCCTGTCATCTC
ACCTTGCTCCTGCCGAGAAAGTATCCATCATGGCTGATGCAATGCGGCGGCTGCATACGCTTGATCCGGC
TACCTGCCCATTCGACCACCAAGCGAAACATCGCATCGAGCGAGCACGTACTCGGATGGAAGCCGGTCTT
GTCGATCAGGATGATCTGGACGAAGAGCATCAGGGGCTCGCGCCAGCCGAACTGTTCGCCAGGCTCAAGG
CGAGCATGCCCGACGGCGAGGATCTCGTCGTGACCCATGGCGATGCCTGCTTGCCGAATATCATGGTGGA
AAATGGCCGCTTTTCTGGATTCATCGACTGTGGCCGGCTGGGTGTGGCGGACCGCTATCAGGACATAGCG
TTGGCTACCCGTGATATTGCTGAAGAGCTTGGCGGCGAATGGGCTGACCGCTTCCTCGTGCTTTACGGTA
TCGCCGCTCCCGATTCGCAGCGCATCGCCTTCTATCGCCTTCTTGACGAGTTCTTCTGAGCGGGACTCTG
GGGTTCGAAATGACCGACCAAGCGACGCCCAACCTGCCATCACGAGATTTCGATTCCACCGCCGCCTTCT
ATGAAAGGTTGGGCTTCGGAATCGTTTTCCGGGACGCCGGCTGGATGATCCTCCAGCGCGGGGATCTCAT
GCTGGAGTTCTTCGCCCACCCTAGGGGGAGGCTAACTGAAACACGGAAGGAGACAATACCGGAAGGAACC
CGCGCTATGACGGCAATAAAAAGACAGAATAAAACGCACGGTGTTGGGTCGTTTGTTCATAAACGCGGGG
TTCGGTCCCAGGGCTGGCACTCTGTCGATACCCCACCGAGACCCCATTGGGGCCAATACGCCCGCGTTTC
TTCCTTTTCCCCACCCCACCCCCCAAGTTCGGGTGAAGGCCCAGGGCTCGCAGCCAACGTCGGGGCGGCA
GGCCCTGCCATAGCCTCAGGTTACTCATATATACTTTAGATTGATTTAAAACTTCATTTTTAATTTAAAA
GGATCTAGGTGAAGATCCTTTTTGATAATCTCATGACCAAAATCCCTTAACGTGAGTTTTCGTTCCACTG
AGCGTCAGACCCCGTAGAAAAGATCAAAGGATCTTCTTGAGATCCTTTTTTTCTGCGCGTAATCTGCTGC
TTGCAAACAAAAAAACCACCGCTACCAGCGGTGGTTTGTTTGCCGGATCAAGAGCTACCAACTCTTTTTC
CGAAGGTAACTGGCTTCAGCAGAGCGCAGATACCAAATACTGTTCTTCTAGTGTAGCCGTAGTTAGGCCA
CCACTTCAAGAACTCTGTAGCACCGCCTACATACCTCGCTCTGCTAATCCTGTTACCAGTGGCTGCTGCC
AGTGGCGATAAGTCGTGTCTTACCGGGTTGGACTCAAGACGATAGTTACCGGATAAGGCGCAGCGGTCGG
GCTGAACGGGGGGTTCGTGCACACAGCCCAGCTTGGAGCGAACGACCTACACCGAACTGAGATACCTACA
GCGTGAGCTATGAGAAAGCGCCACGCTTCCCGAAGGGAGAAAGGCGGACAGGTATCCGGTAAGCGGCAGG
GTCGGAACAGGAGAGCGCACGAGGGAGCTTCCAGGGGGAAACGCCTGGTATCTTTATAGTCCTGTCGGGT
TTCGCCACCTCTGACTTGAGCGTCGATTTTTGTGATGCTCGTCAGGGGGGCGGAGCCTATGGAAAAACGC
CAGCAACGCGGCCTTTTTACGGTTCCTGGCCTTTTGCTGGCCTTTTGCTCACATGTTCTTTCCTGCGTTA
TCCCCTGATTCTGTGGATAACCGTATTACCGCCATGCAT
